Addgene plasmid #246817: pGGE-NtDRMcd
Purpose: A GreenGate entry vector containing coding region of Nicotiana tabacum DRM methyltransferase catalytic domain
Depositing lab: Danhua Jiang. Depositing organization: Institute of Genetics and Developmental Biology, Chinese Academy of Sciences.
Backbone
  Vector backbone: pGGE000
  Backbone size w/o insert (bp): 2700
  Vector type: GreenGate cloning entry vector
Growth in bacteria
  Bacterial resistance: Ampicillin, 100 μg/mL
  Growth temperature: 37°C
  Growth strain: DH5alpha
  Copy number: High Copy
Gene/Insert
  Gene/Insert name: NtDRMcd
  Species: Nicotiana benthamiana
  Insert size (bp): 1062
  Cloning method: Restriction Enzyme; 5′ cloning site BamHI (not destroyed); 3′ cloning site KpnI (not destroyed)
  Sequencing primers: 5′ atgtgagttagctcactcattaggcac; 3′ gcaaggcgattaagttgggtaacg
Terms and licenses: Academic/Nonprofit Terms; Industry Terms: Not Available to Industry
How to cite: pGGE-NtDRMcd was a gift from Danhua Jiang (Addgene plasmid # 246817 ; http://n2t.net/addgene:246817 ; RRID:Addgene_246817)
