[The description below was written by a language model from this plasmid's Addgene catalogue record and pLannotate feature annotations shown in this document.]
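Description:
pGGE-NtDRMcd is a GreenGate entry vector built on the pGGE000 backbone and carrying the coding region for the catalytic domain of a DRM (domains rearranged methyltransferase) de novo DNA methyltransferase. The name and stated purpose attribute the sequence to Nicotiana tabacum, whereas the species field lists Nicotiana benthamiana, a discrepancy the record does not resolve. The plasmid is a small (about 3.8 kb) high-copy E. coli cloning vector. It replicates from a ColE1/pUC-type origin and is selected through a bla (AmpR) cassette conferring ampicillin resistance. Short remnants of lacI, bom and rop in the annotation are backbone leftovers rather than functional units.

The roughly 1.06 kb insert was placed between BamHI and KpnI sites, both retained. The automated annotation detects it as a DRM2-like coding fragment by similarity to the rice DRM2 protein, which acts in RNA-directed de novo methylation of CpG and non-CpG sites. This match reflects homology, not the actual source species. The insert sits within a lacZα-type cloning region downstream of the CAP site, lac promoter and lac operator. It is flanked by an SP6 promoter upstream and an inward-facing T7 promoter downstream. No plant promoter, terminator or plant selection marker is present, consistent with its role as a module donor.

In the GreenGate system, entry modules are combined by Golden Gate-style assembly into a plant binary destination vector, but the record does not spell out which position this module occupies or its fusion partners. A plausible use is building fusion proteins that direct methyltransferase activity to chosen loci in plants, although the record states no specific application.
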