Features (pLannotate 1.2.2; 13 found; start..end, strand, type, name):
     96..200     +  promoter       AmpR promoter: bla
    201..1061    +  CDS            AmpR: β-lactamase; bla; confers resistance to ampicillin, carbenicillin, and related antibiotics
   1232..1820    +  rep_origin     ori: high-copy-number ColE1/pMB1/pBR322/pUC origin of replication
   2003..2095    +  CDS            lacI (fragment): lac repressor; lacI; The lac repressor binds to the lac operator to inhibit transcription in E. coli. This inhibition can be relieved by adding lactose or isopropyl-β-D-thiogalactopyranoside (IPTG).
   2108..2129    +  protein_bind   CAP binding site: CAP binding activates transcription in the presence of cAMP. E. coli catabolite activator protein
   2144..2174    +  promoter       lac promoter: promoter for the E. coli lac operon
   2182..2198    +  protein_bind   lac operator: The lac repressor binds to the lac operator to inhibit transcription in E. coli. This inhibition can be relieved by adding lactose or isopropyl-β-D-thiogalactopyranoside (IPTG). lac repressor encoded by lacI
   2212..2230    +  promoter       SP6 promoter: promoter for bacteriophage SP6 RNA polymerase
   2242..3309    +  CDS            DRM2 (fragment): DRM2_ORYSJ - Experimental evidence at protein level: Swiss-Prot protein existence level 1. Involved in de novo DNA methylation. Required for CpG and non-CpG methylation. Required for normal establishment and maintenance of RNA-directed DNA methylation (RdDM) mediated by small interfering RNAs (siRNAs). Regulates proper plant development in both vegetative and reproductive stages through DNA methylation. From Oryza sativa subsp. japonica (Rice).
   3349..3367    -  promoter       T7 promoter: promoter for bacteriophage T7 RNA polymerase
   3369..3521    +  CDS            lacZα (fragment): LacZα fragment of β-galactosidase; lacZ fragment
   3527..3626    -  misc_feature   bom (fragment): basis of mobility region from pBR322
   3728..1       -  CDS            rop (fragment) (across the origin): Rop protein, which maintains plasmids at low copy number; rop
>Addgene plasmid #246817 | pGGE-NtDRMcd | addgene full sequence | sequence record 494258 | Addgene NGS Result
GACGAAAGGGCCTCGTGATACGCCTATTTTTATAGGTTAATGTCATGATAATAATGGTTTCTTAGACGTC
AGGTGGCACTTTTCGGGGAAATGTGCGCGGAACCCCTATTTGTTTATTTTTCTAAATACATTCAAATATG
TATCCGCTCATGAGACAATAACCCTGATAAATGCTTCAATAATATTGAAAAAGGAAGAGTATGAGTATTC
AACATTTCCGTGTCGCCCTTATTCCCTTTTTTGCGGCATTTTGCCTTCCTGTTTTTGCTCACCCAGAAAC
GCTGGTGAAAGTAAAAGATGCTGAAGATCAGTTGGGTGCACGAGTGGGTTACATCGAACTGGATCTCAAC
AGCGGTAAGATCCTTGAGAGTTTTCGCCCCGAAGAACGTTTTCCAATGATGAGCACTTTTAAAGTTCTGC
TATGTGGCGCGGTATTATCCCGTATTGACGCCGGGCAAGAGCAACTCGGTCGCCGCATACACTATTCTCA
GAATGACTTGGTTGAGTACTCACCAGTCACAGAAAAGCATCTTACGGATGGCATGACAGTAAGAGAATTA
TGCAGTGCTGCCATAACCATGAGTGATAACACTGCGGCCAACTTACTTCTGACAACGATCGGAGGACCGA
AGGAGCTAACCGCTTTTTTGCACAACATGGGGGATCATGTAACTCGCCTTGATCGTTGGGAACCGGAGCT
GAATGAAGCCATACCAAACGACGAGCGTGACACCACGATGCCTGTAGCAATGGCAACAACGTTGCGCAAA
CTATTAACTGGCGAACTACTTACTCTAGCTTCCCGGCAACAATTAATAGACTGGATGGAGGCGGATAAAG
TTGCAGGACCACTTCTGCGCTCGGCCCTTCCGGCTGGCTGGTTTATTGCTGATAAATCTGGAGCCGGTGA
GCGTGGCTCTCGAGGTATCATTGCAGCACTGGGGCCAGATGGTAAGCCCTCCCGTATCGTAGTTATCTAC
ACGACGGGGAGTCAGGCAACTATGGATGAACGAAATAGACAGATCGCTGAGATAGGTGCCTCACTGATTA
AGCATTGGTAACTGTCAGACCAAGTTTACTCATATATACTTTAGATTGATTTAAAACTTCATTTTTAATT
TAAAAGGATCTAGGTGAAGATCCTTTTTGATAATCTCATGACCAAAATCCCTTAACGTGAGTTTTCGTTC
CACTGAGCGTCAGACCCCGTAGAAAAGATCAAAGGATCTTCTTGAGATCCTTTTTTTCTGCGCGTAATCT
GCTGCTTGCAAACAAAAAAACCACCGCTACCAGCGGTGGTTTGTTTGCCGGATCAAGAGCTACCAACTCT
TTTTCCGAAGGTAACTGGCTTCAGCAGAGCGCAGATACCAAATACTGTTCTTCTAGTGTAGCCGTAGTTA
GGCCACCACTTCAAGAACTCTGTAGCACCGCCTACATACCTCGCTCTGCTAATCCTGTTACCAGTGGCTG
CTGCCAGTGGCGATAAGTCGTGTCTTACCGGGTTGGACTCAAGACGATAGTTACCGGATAAGGCGCAGCG
GTCGGGCTGAACGGGGGGTTCGTGCACACAGCCCAGCTTGGAGCGAACGACCTACACCGAACTGAGATAC
CTACAGCGTGAGCTATGAGAAAGCGCCACGCTTCCCGAAGGGAGAAAGGCGGACAGGTATCCGGTAAGCG
GCAGGGTCGGAACAGGAGAGCGCACGAGGGAGCTTCCAGGGGGAAACGCCTGGTATCTTTATAGTCCTGT
CGGGTTTCGCCACCTCTGACTTGAGCGTCGATTTTTGTGATGCTCGTCAGGGGGGCGGAGCCTATGGAAA
AACGCCAGCAACGCGGCCTTTTTACGGTTCCTGGCCTTTTGCTGGCCTTTTGCTCACATGTTCTTTCCTG
CGTTATCCCCTGATTCTGTGGATAACCGTATTACCGCCTTTGAGTGAGCTGATACCGCTCGCCGCAGCCG
AACGACCGAGCGCAGCGAGTCAGTGAGCGAGGAAGCGGAAGAGCGCCCAATACGCAAACCGCCTCTCCCC
GCGCGTTGGCCGATTCATTAATGCAGCTGGCACGACAGGTTTCCCGACTGGAAAGCGGGCAGTGAGCGCA
ACGCAATTAATGTGAGTTAGCTCACTCATTAGGCACCCCAGGCTTTACACTTTATGCTTCCGGCTCGTAT
GTTGTGTGGAATTGTGAGCGGATAACAATTTCACACGAGCTATTTAGGTGACACTATAGAAGTGAAGCTT
GGTCTCACTGCAAGGATCTGAGACAATTCGTTTGCCCAAACCTATGATTGGGTTTGGGGTTCCTACCGAA
CCACTTCCAGCAATGGTTCGAAGAACTCTTCCCGAGCAAGCTGTTGGACCCCCGTTTTTCTACTATGAAA
ATGTGGCTCTAGCTCCAAAGGGTGTGTGGGACACAATTTCTAGATTTTTGTACGATATTGAGCCAGAGTT
TGTCGACTCCAAATATTTTTGTGCTGCTGCAAGAAAAAGGGGTTATATTCATAATCTGCCGGTTGAAAAT
AGATTTCCTTTGTTTCCACTTGCCCCACGTACCATTCATGAGGCACTTCCCCTATCGAAGAAATGGTGGC
CATCTTGGGATCCACGGACAAAGTTAAATTGTTTGCAAACAGCCATTGGAAGTGCACAATTGACGAATAG
GATTAGGAAAGCTGTGGAGGACTTTGATGGTGAGCCACCAATGAGAGTTCAGAAGTTTGTTCTTGATCAA
TGTCGGAAGTGGAATTTGGTGTGGGTTGGGAGAAACAAAGTTGCTCCTTTGGAGCCTGATGAAGTTGAAA
TGCTACTGGGATTTCCAAAGAACCATACTAGGGGAGGTGGTATAAGTAGGACCGATAGATACAAGTCGCT
TGGTAATTCATTCCAGGTTGACACTGTGGCATACCATTTGTCGGTATTGAAAGACTTGTTTCCCGGTGGT
ATCAATGTCTTATCACTCTTCTCTGGAATTGGCGGTGGTGAAGTTGCTCTTTATCGTCTTGGTATTCCAC
TAAACACAGTGGTTTCTGTGGAAAAATCTGAAGTCAACAGGGATATTGTGAGAAGCTGGTGGGAGCAAAC
TAATCAGAGAGGGAACCTTATACATTTTAACGATGTGCAGCAGCTGAATGGTGACCGCTTGGAGCAACTG
ATAGAGTCATTTGGAGGATTTGATTTGGTAATTGGTGGAAGCCCGTGCAATAACCTTGCAGGCAGTAACA
GAGTGAGCAGGGATGGGCTTGAAGGCAAAGAGTCTTCCCTATTTTATGACTATGTTCGGATATTGGACTT
GGTCAAGTCCATAATGTCCAGACATAAACATGGTACCACTATGAGACCGAATTCTCGCCCTATAGTGAGT
CGTATTACCTGGCCGTCGTTTTACAACGTCGTGACTGGGAAAACCCTGGCGTTACCCAACTTAATCGCCT
TGCAGCACATCCCCCTTTCGCCAGCTGGCGTAATAGCGAAGAGGCCCGCACCGATCGCCCTTCCCAACAG
TTGCGCAGCCTGAATGGCGAATGGCGCCTGATGCGGTATTTTCTCCTTACGCATCTGTGCGGTATTTCAC
ACCGCATATGGTGCACTCTCAGTACAATCTGCTCTGATGCCGCATAGTTAAGCCAGCCCCGACACCCGCC
AACACCCGCTGACGCGCCCTGACGGGCTTGTCTGCTCCCGGCATCCGCTTACAGACAAGCTGTGACCGTC
TCCGGGAGCTGCATGTGTCAGAGGTTTTCACCGTCATCACCGAAACGCGCGA
